Addgene plasmid #14306: pAG305GPD-EGFP-ccdB
Purpose: (Empty Backbone)
Depositing lab: Susan Lindquist. Depositing organization: Whitehead Institute for Biomedical Research. Publication: A suite of Gateway cloning vectors for high-throughput genetic analysis in Saccharomyces cerevisiae. Alberti S, Gitler AD, Lindquist S. Yeast. 2007 Oct . 24(10):913-9. 10.1002/yea.1502 PubMed 17583893.
Backbone
  Vector backbone: pRS305
  Vector type: Yeast Expression ; Gateway Destination
  Selectable markers: LEU2
Growth in bacteria
  Bacterial resistance: Chloramphenicol and Ampicillin, 25 & 100 μg/mL
  Growth temperature: 37°C
  Growth strain: ccdB Survival
  Growth instructions: DB3.1, ccdB Survival
  Copy number: Unknown
Gene/Insert
  Gene/Insert name: None
  Tag / fusion protein: EGFP (N terminal on backbone)
  Cloning method: Gateway Cloning
  Sequencing primers: 5′ EGFP-C
Terms and licenses: Academic/Nonprofit Terms; Industry Terms: Not Available to Industry
Depositor comments: Type of plasmid: integrating. This plasmid contains the Gateway technology from Invitrogen; Invitrogen requires purchasing of Gateway Clonase for carrying out the Gateway recombinational cloning reaction http://www.invitrogen.com Please note that the full plasmid sequence is provided as a reference only, and may not match the exact sequence of the plasmid.
How to cite: pAG305GPD-EGFP-ccdB was a gift from Susan Lindquist (Addgene plasmid # 14306 ; http://n2t.net/addgene:14306 ; RRID:Addgene_14306)
