[The description below was written by a language model from this plasmid's Addgene catalogue record and pLannotate feature annotations shown in this document.]
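Description:
pAG305GPD-EGFP-ccdB is an empty Gateway destination vector for protein expression in Saccharomyces cerevisiae, built on the pRS305 integrating backbone. It carries no yeast replication origin or centromere, so it must integrate into the genome to be maintained, and transformants are selected through the LEU2 auxotrophic marker, which is present with its own promoter. In E. coli it replicates from a high-copy ColE1/pUC-type origin and carries an ampicillin resistance gene. An f1 origin and remnants of the pBluescript-derived lacZα/MCS region, flanked by T7 and T3 promoters, are also annotated.

The expression cassette is driven by the strong constitutive GPD (TDH3/GAP) promoter. This is followed by an EGFP coding sequence, the Gateway cassette, and the CYC1 transcription terminator. The Gateway cassette is bounded by attR1 and attR2 and contains a chloramphenicol resistance gene (CmR) and the ccdB toxin gene. In an LR recombination reaction with an entry clone, the region between the att sites is replaced by the gene of interest. This places the gene downstream of EGFP, so the product is an N-terminally EGFP-tagged fusion protein. Because ccdB poisons gyrase in ordinary E. coli strains, unrecombined vector is counter-selected after the reaction, and the empty vector itself has to be propagated in a ccdB-tolerant strain under combined chloramphenicol and ampicillin selection.

The plasmid belongs to a suite of yeast Gateway vectors designed for high-throughput genetic analysis. It suits stable, constitutive expression of fluorescently tagged proteins from an integrated copy, for example in localization studies. The depositor notes that the full sequence is provided for reference only and may not match the physical plasmid exactly.
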