Features (pLannotate 1.2.2; 29 found; start..end, strand, type, name):
    137..187     +  misc_feature   bom (fragment): basis of mobility region from pBR322
    200..301     +  CDS            NFS1 (fragment): NFS1_YEAST - Also known as SPL1 From Saccharomyces cerevisiae (strain ATCC 204508 / S288c) (Baker's yeast).
    663..1757    -  CDS            LEU2: 3-isopropylmalate dehydrogenase, required for leucine biosynthesis; S. cerevisiae LEU2; yeast auxotrophic marker
   1770..2174    -  promoter       LEU2 promoter: S. cerevisiae LEU2
   2314..2391    -  CDS            YO192_YEAST (fragment): Experimental evidence at protein level: Swiss-Prot protein existence level 1. From Saccharomyces cerevisiae (strain ATCC 204508 / S288c) (Baker's yeast).
   2421..2473    +  misc_feature   bom (fragment): basis of mobility region from pBR322
   2474..2929    -  rep_origin     f1 ori (sequence partly withheld): f1 bacteriophage origin of replication; arrow indicates direction of (+) strand synthesis
   2937..3094    -  CDS            lacZα (fragment): LacZα fragment of β-galactosidase; lacZ fragment
   3097..3115    +  promoter       T7 promoter: promoter for bacteriophage T7 RNA polymerase
   3140..3784    +  promoter       GAP promoter: S. cerevisiae TDH3; promoter for glyceraldehyde-3-phosphate dehydrogenase
   3790..3813    +  misc_feature   MCS (fragment): pBluescript multiple cloning site
   3819..4535    +  CDS            EGFP: EGFP is a basic (constitutively fluorescent) green fluorescent protein published in 1996, derived from Aequorea victoria. It is reported to be a rapidly-maturing weak dimer with moderate acid sensitivity.
   4560..4684    +  protein_bind   attR1: mutant version of attR; recombination site for the Gateway® LR reaction LR Clonase™
   4709..4739    +  promoter       lac UV5 promoter: E. coli lac promoter with an "up" mutation
   4763..4792    +  promoter       cat promoter (fragment): promoter of the E. coli cat gene encoding chloramphenicol acetyltransferase
   4793..5452    +  CDS            CmR: chloramphenicol acetyltransferase; cat; confers resistance to chloramphenicol
   5634..5792    +  CDS            ccdA (fragment): CCDA_ECO57 - Also known as H, letA. Experimental evidence at protein level: Swiss-Prot protein existence level 1. Antitoxin component of a type II toxin-antitoxin (TA) system which inhibits the post-segregational killing (PSK) of plasmid-free cells, also referred to as a plasmid addiction system. Binds to and blocks the activity of CcdB; will also remove bound CcdB protein from the CcdB-GyrA complex by forming a CcdA-CcdB complex, a process termed rejuvenation. Functions as a transcriptional corepressor for the ccdAB operon, repression also requires CcdB (By similarity). From Escherichia coli
   5797..6099    +  CDS            ccdB: CCDB_ECOLI - Also known as G, letB, letD. Experimental evidence at protein level: Swiss-Prot protein existence level 1. Toxic component of a type II toxin-antitoxin (TA) system, functioning in plasmid maintainence. Responsible for the post- segregational killing (PSK) of plasmid-free cells, also referred to as a plasmid addiction system. Half-life of over 2 hours. Cell killing by CcdB is accompanied by filamentation, defects in chromosome and plasmid segregation, defects in cell division, formation of anucleate cells, decreased DNA synthesis and plasmid loss. Interferes with the activity of DN
   6143..6267    -  protein_bind   attR2: mutant version of attR; recombination site for the Gateway® LR reaction LR Clonase™
   6274..6521    +  terminator     CYC1 terminator: S. cerevisiae CYC1; transcription terminator for CYC1
   6544..6562    -  promoter       T3 promoter: promoter for bacteriophage T3 RNA polymerase
   6607..6623    -  protein_bind   lac operator: The lac repressor binds to the lac operator to inhibit transcription in E. coli. This inhibition can be relieved by adding lactose or isopropyl-β-D-thiogalactopyranoside (IPTG). lac repressor encoded by lacI
   6631..6661    -  promoter       lac promoter: promoter for the E. coli lac operon
   6676..6697    -  protein_bind   CAP binding site: CAP binding activates transcription in the presence of cAMP. E. coli catabolite activator protein
   6710..6802    -  CDS            lacI (fragment): lac repressor; lacI; The lac repressor binds to the lac operator to inhibit transcription in E. coli. This inhibition can be relieved by adding lactose or isopropyl-β-D-thiogalactopyranoside (IPTG).
   6985..7573    -  rep_origin     ori: high-copy-number ColE1/pMB1/pBR322/pUC origin of replication
   7744..8604    -  CDS            AmpR: β-lactamase; bla; confers resistance to ampicillin, carbenicillin, and related antibiotics
   8605..8709    -  promoter       AmpR promoter: bla
   8804..35      +  CDS            rop (fragment) (across the origin): Rop protein, which maintains plasmids at low copy number; rop
>Addgene plasmid #14306 | pAG305GPD-EGFP-ccdB | depositor full sequence | sequence record 7969 | Author sequence
TCGCGCGTTTCGGTGATGACGGTGAAAACCTCTGACACATGCAGCTCCCGGAGACGGTCACAGCTTGTCT
GTAAGCGGATGCCGGGAGCAGACAAGCCCGTCAGGGCGCGTCAGCGGGTGTTGGCGGGTGTCGGGGCTGG
CTTAACTATGCGGCATCAGAGCAGATTGTACTGAGAGTGCACCATATCGACTACGTCGTAAGGCCGTTTC
TGACAGAGTAAAATTCTTGAGGGAACTTTCACCATTATGGGAAATGGTTCAAGAAGGTATTGACTTAAAC
TCCATCAAATGGTCAGGTCATTGAGTGTTTTTTATTTGTTGTATTTTTTTTTTTTTAGAGAAAATCCTCC
AATATCAAATTAGGAATCGTAGTTTCATGATTTTCTGTTACACCTAACTTTTTGTGTGGTGCCCTCCTCC
TTGTCAATATTAATGTTAAAGTGCAATTCTTTTTCCTTATCACGTTGAGCCATTAGTATCAATTTGCTTA
CCTGTATTCCTTTACTATCCTCCTTTTTCTCCTTCTTGATAAATGTATGTAGATTGCGTATATAGTTTCG
TCTACCCTATGAACATATTCCATTTTGTAATTTCGTGTCGTTTCTATTATGAATTTCATTTATAAAGTTT
ATGTACAAATATCATAAAAAAAGAGAATCTTTTTAAGCAAGGATTTTCTTAACTTCTTCGGCGACAGCAT
CACCGACTTCGGTGGTACTGTTGGAACCACCTAAATCACCAGTTCTGATACCTGCATCCAAAACCTTTTT
AACTGCATCTTCAATGGCCTTACCTTCTTCAGGCAAGTTCAATGACAATTTCAACATCATTGCAGCAGAC
AAGATAGTGGCGATAGGGTCAACCTTATTCTTTGGCAAATCTGGAGCAGAACCGTGGCATGGTTCGTACA
AACCAAATGCGGTGTTCTTGTCTGGCAAAGAGGCCAAGGACGCAGATGGCAACAAACCCAAGGAACCTGG
GATAACGGAGGCTTCATCGGAGATGATATCACCAAACATGTTGCTGGTGATTATAATACCATTTAGGTGG
GTTGGGTTCTTAACTAGGATCATGGCGGCAGAATCAATCAATTGATGTTGAACCTTCAATGTAGGGAATT
CGTTCTTGATGGTTTCCTCCACAGTTTTTCTCCATAATCTTGAAGAGGCCAAAACATTAGCTTTATCCAA
GGACCAAATAGGCAATGGTGGCTCATGTTGTAGGGCCATGAAAGCGGCCATTCTTGTGATTCTTTGCACT
TCTGGAACGGTGTATTGTTCACTATCCCAAGCGACACCATCACCATCGTCTTCCTTTCTCTTACCAAAGT
AAATACCTCCCACTAATTCTCTGACAACAACGAAGTCAGTACCTTTAGCAAATTGTGGCTTGATTGGAGA
TAAGTCTAAAAGAGAGTCGGATGCAAAGTTACATGGTCTTAAGTTGGCGTACAATTGAAGTTCTTTACGG
ATTTTTAGTAAACCTTGTTCAGGTCTAACACTACCGGTACCCCATTTAGGACCACCCACAGCACCTAACA
AAACGGCATCAACCTTCTTGGAGGCTTCCAGCGCCTCATCTGGAAGTGGGACACCTGTAGCATCGATAGC
AGCACCACCAATTAAATGATTTTCGAAATCGAACTTGACATTGGAACGAACATCAGAAATAGCTTTAAGA
ACCTTAATGGCTTCGGCTGTGATTTCTTGACCAACGTGGTCACCTGGCAAAACGACGATCTTCTTAGGGG
CAGACATAGGGGCAGACATTAGAATGGTATATCCTTGAAATATATATATATATTGCTGAAATGTAAAAGG
TAAGAAAAGTTAGAAAGTAAGACGATTGCTAACCACCTATTGGAAAAAACAATAGGTCCTTAAATAATAT
TGTCAACTTCAAGTATTGTGATGCAAGCATTTAGTCATGAACGCTTCTCTATTCTATATGAAAAGCCGGT
TCCGGCCTCTCACCTTTCCTTTTTCTCCCAATTTTTCAGTTGAAAAAGGTATATGCGTCAGGCGACCTCT
GAAATTAACAAAAAATTTCCAGTCATCGAATTTGATTCTGTGCGATAGCGCCCCTGTGTGTTCTCGTTAT
GTTGAGGAAAAAAATAATGGTTGCTAAGAGATTCGAACTCTTGCATCTTACGATACCTGAGTATTCCCAC
AGTTAACTGCGGTCAAGATATTTCTTGAATCAGGCGCCTTAGACCGCTCGGCCAAACAACCAATTACTTG
TTGAGAAATAGAGTATAATTATCCTATAAATATAACGTTTTTGAACACACATGAACAAGGAAGTACAGGA
CAATTGATTTTGAAGAGAATGTGGATTTTGATGTAATTGTTGGGATTCCATTTTTAATAAGGCAATAATA
TTAGGTATGTGGATATACTAGAAGTTCTCCTCGAGGGTCGATATGCGGTGTGAAATACCGCACAGATGCG
TAAGGAGAAAATACCGCATCAGGAAATTGTAAACGTTAATATTTTGTTAAAATTCGCGTTAAATTTTTGT
TAAATCAGCTCATTTTTTAACCAATAGGCCGAAATCGGCAAAATCCCTTATAAATCAAAAGAATAGACCG
AGATAGGGT
[37 nt withheld, positions 2600-2636]
AAAGAACGTGGACTCCAACGTCAAAGG
[49 nt withheld, positions 2664-2712]
T
[91 nt withheld, positions 2714-2804]
G
[124 nt withheld, positions 2806-2929]
CGCGCCATTCGCCATTCAGGCTGCGCAACTGTTGGGAAGGGCGATCGGTGCGGGCCTCTTCGCTATTACG
CCAGCTGGCGAAGGGGGGATGTGCTGCAAGGCGATTAAGTTGGGTAACGCCAGGGTTTTCCCAGTCACGA
CGTTGTAAAACGACGGCCAGTGAATTGTAATACGACTCACTATAGGGCGAATTGGAGCTCTTCGAGTTTA
TCATTATCAATACTCGCCATTTCAAAGAATACGTAAATAATTAATAGTAGTGATTTTCCTAACTTTATTT
AGTCAAAAAATTAGCCTTTTAATTCTGCTGTAACCCGTACATGCCCAAAATAGGGGGCGGGTTACACAGA
ATATATAACACCGAAGGTGCCTGGGTGAACAGGTTTATTCCTGGCATCCACTAAATATAATGGAGCCCGC
TTTTTAAGCTGGCATCCAGAAAAAAAAAGAATCCCAGCACCAAAATATTGTTTTCTTCACCAACCATCAG
TTCATAGGTCCATTCTCTTAGCGCAACTACAGAGAACAGGGGCACAAACAGGCAAAAAACGGGCACAACC
TCAATGGAGTGATGCAACCTGCCTGGAGTAAATGATGACACAAGGCAATTGACCCACGCATGTATCTATC
TCATTTTCTTACACCTTCTATTACCTTCTGCTCTCTCTGATTTGGAAAAAGCTGAAAAAAAAGGTTGAAA
CCAGTTCCCTGAAATTATTCCCCTACTTGACTAATAAGTATATAAAGACGGTAGGTATTGATTGTAATTC
TGTAAATCTATTTCTTAAACTTCTTAAATTCTACTTTTATAGTTAGTCTTTTTTTTAGTTTTAAAACACC
AGAACTTAGTTTCGACGGATTCTAGAACTAGTGGATCCCCCGGGACAAAATGGTGAGCAAGGGCGAGGAG
CTGTTCACCGGGGTGGTGCCCATCCTGGTCGAGCTGGACGGCGACGTAAACGGCCACAAGTTCAGCGTGT
CCGGCGAGGGCGAGGGCGATGCCACCTACGGCAAGCTGACCCTGAAGTTCATCTGCACCACCGGCAAGCT
GCCCGTGCCCTGGCCCACCCTCGTGACCACCCTGACCTACGGCGTGCAGTGCTTCAGCCGCTACCCCGAC
CACATGAAGCAGCACGACTTCTTCAAGTCCGCCATGCCCGAAGGCTACGTCCAGGAGCGCACCATCTTCT
TCAAGGACGACGGCAACTACAAGACCCGCGCCGAGGTGAAGTTCGAGGGCGACACCCTGGTGAACCGCAT
CGAGCTGAAGGGCATCGACTTCAAGGAGGACGGCAACATCCTGGGGCACAAGCTGGAGTACAACTACAAC
AGCCACAACGTCTATATCATGGCCGACAAGCAGAAGAACGGCATCAAGGTGAACTTCAAGATCCGCCACA
ACATCGAGGACGGCAGCGTGCAGCTCGCCGACCACTACCAGCAGAACACCCCCATCGGCGACGGCCCCGT
GCTGCTGCCCGACAACCACTACCTGAGCACCCAGTCCGCCCTGAGCAAAGACCCCAACGAGAAGCGCGAT
CACATGGTCCTGCTGGAGTTCGTGACCGCCGCCGGGATCACTCTCGGCATGGACGAGCTGTACAAGGGTG
GACCAGGTGGTGGACATCAAACAAGTTTGTACAAAAAAGCTGAACGAGAAACGTAAAATGATATAAATAT
CAATATATTAAATTAGATTTTGCATAAAAAACAGACTACATAATACTGTAAAACACAACATATCCAGTCA
CTATGGCGGCCGCATTAGGCACCCCAGGCTTTACACTTTATGCTTCCGGCTCGTATAATGTGTGGATTTT
GAGTTAGGATCCGTCGAGATTTTCAGGAGCTAAGGAAGCTAAAATGGAGAAAAAAATCACTGGATATACC
ACCGTTGATATATCCCAATGGCATCGTAAAGAACATTTTGAGGCATTTCAGTCAGTTGCTCAATGTACCT
ATAACCAGACCGTTCAGCTGGATATTACGGCCTTTTTAAAGACCGTAAAGAAAAATAAGCACAAGTTTTA
TCCGGCCTTTATTCACATTCTTGCCCGCCTGATGAATGCTCATCCGGAATTCCGTATGGCAATGAAAGAC
GGTGAGCTGGTGATATGGGATAGTGTTCACCCTTGTTACACCGTTTTCCATGAGCAAACTGAAACGTTTT
CATCGCTCTGGAGTGAATACCACGACGATTTCCGGCAGTTTCTACACATATATTCGCAAGATGTGGCGTG
TTACGGTGAAAACCTGGCCTATTTCCCTAAAGGGTTTATTGAGAATATGTTTTTCGTCTCAGCCAATCCC
TGGGTGAGTTTCACCAGTTTTGATTTAAACGTGGCCAATATGGACAACTTCTTCGCCCCCGTTTTCACCA
TGGGCAAATATTATACGCAAGGCGACAAGGTGCTGATGCCGCTGGCGATTCAGGTTCATCATGCCGTCTG
TGATGGCTTCCATGTCGGCAGAATGCTTAATGAATTACAACAGTACTGCGATGAGTGGCAGGGCGGGGCG
TAAACGCCGCGTGGATCCGGCTTACTAAAAGCCAGATAACAGTATGCGTATTTGCGCGCTGATTTTTGCG
GTATAAGAATATATACTGATATGTATACCCGAAGTATGTCAAAAAGAGGTATGCTATGAAGCAGCGTATT
ACAGTGACAGTTGACAGCGACAGCTATCAGTTGCTCAAGGCATATATGATGTCAATATCTCCGGTCTGGT
AAGCACAACCATGCAGAATGAAGCCCGTCGTCTGCGTGCCGAACGCTGGAAAGCGGAAAATCAGGAAGGG
ATGGCTGAGGTCGCCCGGTTTATTGAAATGAACGGCTCTTTTGCTGACGAGAACAGGGGCTGGTGAAATG
CAGTTTAAGGTTTACACCTATAAAAGAGAGAGCCGTTATCGTCTGTTTGTGGATGTACAGAGTGATATTA
TTGACACGCCCGGGCGACGGATGGTGATCCCCCTGGCCAGTGCACGTCTGCTGTCAGATAAAGTCTCCCG
TGAACTTTACCCGGTGGTGCATATCGGGGATGAAAGCTGGCGCATGATGACCACCGATATGGCCAGTGTG
CCGGTCTCCGTTATCGGGGAAGAAGTGGCTGATCTCAGCCACCGCGAAAATGACATCAAAAACGCCATTA
ACCTGATGTTCTGGGGAATATAAATGTCAGGCTCCCTTATACACAGCCAGTCTGCAGGTCGACCATAGTG
ACTGGATATGTTGTGTTTTACAGTATTATGTAGTCTGTTTTTTATGCAAAATCTAATTTAATATATTGAT
ATTTATATCATTTTACGTTTCTCGTTCAGCTTTCTTGTACAAAGTGGTTCGATGTCATGTAATTAGTTAT
GTCACGCTTACATTCACGCCCTCCCCCCACATCCGCTCTAACCGAAAAGGAAGGAGTTAGACAACCTGAA
GTCTAGGTCCCTATTTATTTTTTTATAGTTATGTTAGTATTAAGAACGTTATTTATATTTCAAATTTTTC
TTTTTTTTCTGTACAGACGCGTGTACGCATGTAACATTATACTGAAAACCTTGCTTGAGAAGGTTTTGGG
ACGCTCGAAGGCTTTAATTTGCGGCCGGTACCCAGCTTTTGTTCCCTTTAGTGAGGGTTAATTCCGAGCT
TGGCGTAATCATGGTCATAGCTGTTTCCTGTGTGAAATTGTTATCCGCTCACAATTCCACACAACATAGG
AGCCGGAAGCATAAAGTGTAAAGCCTGGGGTGCCTAATGAGTGAGGTAACTCACATTAATTGCGTTGCGC
TCACTGCCCGCTTTCCAGTCGGGAAACCTGTCGTGCCAGCTGCATTAATGAATCGGCCAACGCGCGGGGA
GAGGCGGTTTGCGTATTGGGCGCTCTTCCGCTTCCTCGCTCACTGACTCGCTGCGCTCGGTCGTTCGGCT
GCGGCGAGCGGTATCAGCTCACTCAAAGGCGGTAATACGGTTATCCACAGAATCAGGGGATAACGCAGGA
AAGAACATGTGAGCAAAAGGCCAGCAAAAGGCCAGGAACCGTAAAAAGGCCGCGTTGCTGGCGTTTTTCC
ATAGGCTCGGCCCCCCTGACGAGCATCACAAAAATCGACGCTCAAGTCAGAGGTGGCGAAACCCGACAGG
ACTATAAAGATACCAGGCGTTCCCCCCTGGAAGCTCCCTCGTGCGCTCTCCTGTTCCGACCCTGCCGCTT
ACCGGATACCTGTCCGCCTTTCTCCCTTCGGGAAGCGTGGCGCTTTCTCAATGCTCACGCTGTAGGTATC
TCAGTTCGGTGTAGGTCGTTCGCTCCAAGCTGGGCTGTGTGCACGAACCCCCCGTTCAGCCCGACCGCTG
CGCCTTATCCGGTAACTATCGTCTTGAGTCCAACCCGGTAAGACACGACTTATCGCCACTGGCAGCAGCC
ACTGGTAACAGGATTAGCAGAGCGAGGTATGTAGGCGGTGCTACAGAGTTCTTGAAGTGGTGGCCTAACT
ACGGCTACACTAGAAGGACAGTATTTGGTATCTGCGCTCTGCTGAAGCCAGTTACCTTCGGAAAAAGAGT
TGGTAGCTCTTGATCCGGCAAACAAACCACCGCTGGTAGCGGTGGTTTTTTTGTTTGCAAGCAGCAGATT
ACGCGCAGAAAAAAAGGATCTCAAGAAGATCCTTTGATCTTTTCTACGGGGTCTGACGCTCAGTGGAACG
AAAACTCACGTTAAGGGATTTTGGTCATGAGATTATCAAAAAGGATCTTCACCTAGATCCTTTTAAATTA
AAAATGAAGTTTTAAATCAATCTAAAGTATATATGAGTAAACTTGGTCTGACAGTTACCAATGCTTAATC
AGTGAGGCACCTATCTCAGCGATCTGTCTATTTCGTTCATCCATAGTTGCCTGACTGCCCGTCGTGTAGA
TAACTACGATACGGGAGGGCTTACCATCTGGCCCCAGTGCTGCAATGATACCGCGAGACCCACGCTCACC
GGCTCCAGATTTATCAGCAATAAACCAGCCAGCCGGAAGGGCCGAGCGCAGAAGTGGTCCTGCAACTTTA
TCCGCCTCCATCCAGTCTATTAATTGTTGCCGGGAAGCTAGAGTAAGTAGTTCGCCAGTTAATAGTTTGC
GCAACGTTGTTGCCATTGCTACAGGCATCGTGGTGTCACGCTCGTCGTTTGGTATGGCTTCATTCAGCTC
CGGTTCCCAACGATCAAGGCGAGTTACATGATCCCCCATGTTGTGAAAAAAAGCGGTTAGCTCCTTCGGT
CCTCCGATCGTTGTCAGAAGTAAGTTGGCCGCAGTGTTATCACTCATGGTTATGGCAGCACTGCATAATT
CTCTTACTGTCATGCCATCCGTAAGATGCTTTTCTGTGACTGGTGAGTACTCAACCAAGTCATTCTGAGA
ATAGTGTATGCGGCGACCGAGTTGCTCTTGCCCGGCGTCAATACGGGATAATACCGCGCCACATAGCAGA
ACTTTAAAAGTGCTCATCATTGGAAAACGTTCTTCGGGGCGAAAACTCTCAAGGATCTTACCGCTGTTGA
GATCCAGTTCGATGTAACCCACTCGTGCACCCAACTGATCTTCAGCATCTTTTACTTTCACCAGCGTTTC
TGGGTGAGCAAAAACAGGAAGGCAAAATGCCGCAAAAAAGGGAATAAGGGCGACACGGAAATGTTGAATA
CTCATACTCTTCCTTTTTCAATATTATTGAAGCATTTATCAGGGTTATTGTCTCATGAGCGGATACATAT
TTGAATGTATTTAGAAAAATAAACAAATAGGGGTTCCGCGCACATTTCCCCGAAAAGTGCCACCTGACGT
CTAAGAAACCATTATTATCATGACATTAACCTATAAAAATAGGCGTATCACGAGGCCCTTTCGTC
