>Addgene plasmid #14306 | pAG305GPD-EGFP-ccdB | addgene partial sequence | sequence record 20844 | 14306 with pRS_marker
GCCGTTTCTGACAGAGTAAAATTCTTGAGGGAACTTTCACCATTATGGGAAATGGTTCAAGAAGGTATTG
ACTTAAACTCCATCAAATGGTCAGGTCATTGAGTGTTTTTTATTTGTTGTATTTTTTTTTTTTTAGAGAA
AATCCTCCAATATATAAATTAGGAATCATAGTTTCATGATTTTCTGTTACACCTAACTTTTTGTGTGGTG
CCCTCCTCCTTGTCAATATTAATGTTAAAGTGCAATTCTTTTTCCTTATCACGTTGAGCCATTAGTATCA
ATTTGCTTACCTGTATTCCTTTACATCCTCCTTTTTCTCCTTCTTGATAAATGTATGTAGATTGCGTATA
TAGTTTCGTCTACCCTATGAACATATTCCATTTTGTAATTTCGTGTCGTTTCTATTATGAATTTCATTTA
TAAAGTTTATGTACAAATATCATAAAAAAAGAGAATCTTTTTAAGCAAGGATTTTCTTAACTTCTTCGGC
GACAGCATCACCGACTTCGGTGGTACTGTTGGAACCACCTAAATCACCAGTTCTGATACCTGCATCCAAA
ACCTTTTTAACTGCATCTTCAATGGCCTTACCTTCTTCAGGCAAGTTCAATGACAATTTCAACATCATTG
CAGCAGACAAGATAATGGCGATAGGGTTGACCTTATTCTTTGGC
