>Addgene plasmid #14306 | pAG305GPD-EGFP-ccdB | addgene partial sequence | sequence record 20845 | 14306 with EXFP-R
TAGCCTTCGGGCATGGCGGACTTGAAGAAGTCGTGCTGCTTCATGTGGTCGGGGTAGCGGCTGAAGCACT
GCACGCCGTAGGTCAGGGTGGTCACGAGGGTGGGCCAGGGCACGGGCAGCTTGCCGGTGGTGCAGATGAA
CTTCAGGGTCAGCTTGCCGTAGGTGGCATCGCCCTCGCCCTCGCCGGACACGCTGAACTTGTGGCCGTTT
ACGTCGCCGTCCAGCTCGACCAGGATGGGCACCACCCCGGTGAACAGCTCCTCGCCCTTGCTCACCATTT
TGTCCCGGGGGATCCACTAGTTCTAGAATCCGTCGAAACTAAGTTCTGGTGTTTTAAAACTAAAAAAAAG
ACTAACTATAAAAGTAGAATTTAAGAAGTTTAAGAAATAGATTTACAGAATTACAATCAATACCTACCGT
CTTTATATACTTATTAGTCAAGTAGGGGAATAATTTCAGGGAACTGGTTTCAACCTTTTTTTTCAGCTTT
TTCCAAATCAGAGAGAGCAGAAGGTAATAGAAGGTGTAAGAAAATGAGATAGATACATGCGTGGGTCAAT
TGCCTTGTGTCATCATTTACTCCAGGCAGGTTGCATCACTCCATTGAGGTTGTGCCCGTTTTTTGCCTGT
TTGTGCCCCTGTTCTCTGTAGTTGCGCTAAGAGAATGGACCTATGAACTGAT
